>Addgene plasmid #113908 | MaLionR | addgene full sequence | sequence record 218930 | Addgene NGS Result
CCAGTATCTGCTCCCTGCTTGTGTGTTGGAGGTCGCTGAGTAGTGCGCGAGCAAAATTTAAGCTACAACA
AGGCAAGGCTTGACCGACAATTGCATGAAGAATCTGCTTAGGGTTAGGCGTTTTGCGCTGCTTCGCGATG
TACGGGCCAGATATACGCGTTGACATTGATTATTGACTAGTTATTAATAGTAATCAATTACGGGGTCATT
AGTTCATAGCCCATATATGGAGTTCCGCGTTACATAACTTACGGTAAATGGCCCGCCTGGCTGACCGCCC
AACGACCCCCGCCCATTGACGTCAATAATGACGTATGTTCCCATAGTAACGCCAATAGGGACTTTCCATT
GACGTCAATGGGTGGAGTATTTACGGTAAACTGCCCACTTGGCAGTACATCAAGTGTATCATATGCCAAG
TACGCCCCCTATTGACGTCAATGACGGTAAATGGCCCGCCTGGCATTATGCCCAGTACATGACCTTATGG
GACTTTCCTACTTGGCAGTACATCTACGTATTAGTCATCGCTATTACCATGGTGATGCGGTTTTGGCAGT
ACATCAATGGGCGTGGATAGCGGTTTGACTCACGGGGATTTCCAAGTCTCCACCCCATTGACGTCAATGG
GAGTTTGTTTTGGCACCAAAATCAACGGGACTTTCCAAAATGTCGTAACAACTCCGCCCCATTGACGCAA
ATGGGCGGTAGGCGTGTACGGTGGGAGGTCTATATAAGCAGAGCTCTCTGGCTAACTAGAGAACCCACTG
CTTACTGGCTTATCGAAATTAATACGACTCACTATAGGGAGACCCAAGCTGGCTAGCGTTTAAACGGGCC
CTCTAGACTCGAGCGGCCGCCACTGTGCTGGATATCTGCAGAATTCCACCACACTGGACTAGTGGATCCA
TGCTGGTGAGCAAGGGCGAGGAGGATAACATGGCCATCATCAAGGAGTTCATGCGCTTCAAGGTGCACAT
GGAGGGCTCCGTGAACGGCCACGAGTTCGAGATCGAGGGCGAGGGCGAGGGCCGCCCCTACGAGGCCTTT
CAGACCGCTAAGCTGAAGGTGACCAAGGGTGGCCCCCTGCCCTTCGCCTGGGACATCCTGTCCCCTCAGT
TCATGTACGGCTCCAAGGCCTACATTAAGCACCCAGCCGACATCCCCGACTACTTCAAGCTGTCCTTCCC
CGAGGGCTTCAGGTGGGAGCGCGTGATGAACTTCGAGGACGGCGGCATTATTCACGTTAACCAGGACTCC
TCCCTGCAGGACGGCGTATTCATCTACAAGGTGAAGCTGCGCGGCACCAACTTCCCCCCCGACGGCCCCG
TAATGCAGAAGAAGACCATGGGCTGGGAGCCTTCTCGCTCTATGAAGACCGTGAAGGTGAACATCACCAC
CCCCGACGGCCCCGTGTACGACGCCGACATCGAGATGGTGAGCGTGCGGGCCGAGAGCGGCGACCTGGGC
ATCCTGCCCGGCCACATCCCCACCAAGGCCCCCCTGAAGATCGGCGCCGTGCGGCTGAAGAAGGACGGCC
AGACCGAGTACGTGGCCGTGAGCGGCGGCAACGTGGAGGTGCGGCCCGACCAGGTGACCATCACCGCCCA
GGCCGCCGAGACCGCCGAGGGCATCGACAAGGAGCGGGCCGAGGCCGCCCGGCAGCGGGCCCAGGAGCGG
CTGAACAGCCAGAGCGACGACACCGACATCCGGCGGGCCGAGCTGGCCCTGCAGCGGGCCCTGAACCGGC
TGGACGTGGCCGAGATGAAGCCTGAAGAGGTTTCCGAGCGGATGTACCCCGAGGACGGCGCCCTGAAGAG
CGAGATCAAGAAGGGGCTGAGGCTGAAGGACGGCGGCCACTACGCCGCCGAGGTCAAGACCACCTACAAG
GCCAAGAAGCCCGTGCAGCTGCCCGGCGCCTACATCGTCGACATCAAGTTGGACATCGTGTCCCACAACG
AGGACTACACCATCGTGGAACAGTGCGAACGCGCCGAGGGCCGCCACTCCACCGGCGGCATGGACGAGCT
GTACAAGTAAAAGCTTAAGTTTAAACCGCTGATCAGCCTCGACTGTGCCTTCTAGTTGCCAGCCATCTGT
TGTTTGCCCCTCCCCCGTGCCTTCCTTGACCCTGGAAGGTGCCACTCCCACTGTCCTTTCCTAATAAAAT
GAGGAAATTGCATCGCATTGTCTGAGTAGGTGTCATTCTATTCTGGGGGGTGGGGTGGGGCAGGACAGCA
AGGGGGAGGATTGGGAAGACAATAGCAGGCATGCTGGGGATGCGGTGGGCTCTATGGCTTCTGAGGCGGA
AAGAACCAGCTGGGGCTCTAGGGGGTATCCCC
[124 nt withheld, positions 2343-2466]
C
[91 nt withheld, positions 2468-2558]
A
[49 nt withheld, positions 2560-2608]
CCTTTGACGTTGGAGTCCACGTTCTTT
[37 nt withheld, positions 2636-2672]
ACCCTATCTCGGTCTATTCTTTTGATTTATAAGGGATTTTGCCGATTTCGGCCTATTGGTTAAAAAATGA
GCTGATTTAACAAAAATTTAACGCGAATTAATTCTGTGGAATGTGTGTCAGTTAGGGTGTGGAAAGTCCC
CAGGCTCCCCAGCAGGCAGAAGTATGCAAAGCATGCATCTCAATTAGTCAGCAACCAGGTGTGGAAAGTC
CCCAGGCTCCCCAGCAGGCAGAAGTATGCAAAGCATGCATCTCAATTAGTCAGCAACCATAGTCCCGCCC
CTAACTCCGCCCATCCCGCCCCTAACTCCGCCCAGTTCCGCCCATTCTCCGCCCCATGGCTGACTAATTT
TTTTTATTTATGCAGAGGCCGAGGCCGCCTCTGCCTCTGAGCTATTCCAGAAGTAGTGAGGAGGCTTTTT
TGGAGGCCTAGGCTTTTGCAAAAAGCTCCCGGGAGCTTGTATATCCATTTTCGGATCTGATCAAGAGACA
GGATGAGGATCGTTTCGCATGATTGAACAAGATGGATTGCACGCAGGTTCTCCGGCCGCTTGGGTGGAGA
GGCTATTCGGCTATGACTGGGCACAACAGACAATCGGCTGCTCTGATGCCGCCGTGTTCCGGCTGTCAGC
GCAGGGGCGCCCGGTTCTTTTTGTCAAGACCGACCTGTCCGGTGCCCTGAATGAACTGCAGGACGAGGCA
GCGCGGCTATCGTGGCTGGCCACGACGGGCGTTCCTTGCGCAGCTGTGCTCGACGTTGTCACTGAAGCGG
GAAGGGACTGGCTGCTATTGGGCGAAGTGCCGGGGCAGGATCTCCTGTCATCTCACCTTGCTCCTGCCGA
GAAAGTATCCATCATGGCTGATGCAATGCGGCGGCTGCATACGCTTGATCCGGCTACCTGCCCATTCGAC
CACCAAGCGAAACATCGCATCGAGCGAGCACGTACTCGGATGGAAGCCGGTCTTGTCGATCAGGATGATC
TGGACGAAGAGCATCAGGGGCTCGCGCCAGCCGAACTGTTCGCCAGGCTCAAGGCGCGCATGCCCGACGG
CGAGGATCTCGTCGTGACCCATGGCGATGCCTGCTTGCCGAATATCATGGTGGAAAATGGCCGCTTTTCT
GGATTCATCGACTGTGGCCGGCTGGGTGTGGCGGACCGCTATCAGGACATAGCGTTGGCTACCCGTGATA
TTGCTGAAGAGCTTGGCGGCGAATGGGCTGACCGCTTCCTCGTGCTTTACGGTATCGCCGCTCCCGATTC
GCAGCGCATCGCCTTCTATCGCCTTCTTGACGAGTTCTTCTGAGCGGGACTCTGGGGTTCGAAATGACCG
ACCAAGCGACGCCCAACCTGCCATCACGAGATTTCGATTCCACCGCCGCCTTCTATGAAAGGTTGGGCTT
CGGAATCGTTTTCCGGGACGCCGGCTGGATGATCCTCCAGCGCGGGGATCTCATGCTGGAGTTCTTCGCC
CACCCCAACTTGTTTATTGCAGCTTATAATGGTTACAAATAAAGCAATAGCATCACAAATTTCACAAATA
AAGCATTTTTTTCACTGCATTCTAGTTGTGGTTTGTCCAAACTCATCAATGTATCTTATCATGTCTGTAT
ACCGTCGACCTCTAGCTAGAGCTTGGCGTAATCATGGTCATAGCTGTTTCCTGTGTGAAATTGTTATCCG
CTCACAATTCCACACAACATACGAGCCGGAAGCATAAAGTGTAAAGCCTGGGGTGCCTAATGAGTGAGCT
AACTCACATTAATTGCGTTGCGCTCACTGCCCGCTTTCCAGTCGGGAAACCTGTCGTGCCAGCTGCATTA
ATGAATCGGCCAACGCGCGGGGAGAGGCGGTTTGCGTATTGGGCGCTCTTCCGCTTCCTCGCTCACTGAC
TCGCTGCGCTCGGTCGTTCGGCTGCGGCGAGCGGTATCAGCTCACTCAAAGGCGGTAATACGGTTATCCA
CAGAATCAGGGGATAACGCAGGAAAGAACATGTGAGCAAAAGGCCAGCAAAAGGCCAGGAACCGTAAAAA
GGCCGCGTTGCTGGCGTTTTTCCATAGGCTCCGCCCCCCTGACGAGCATCACAAAAATCGACGCTCAAGT
CAGAGGTGGCGAAACCCGACAGGACTATAAAGATACCAGGCGTTTCCCCCTGGAAGCTCCCTCGTGCGCT
CTCCTGTTCCGACCCTGCCGCTTACCGGATACCTGTCCGCCTTTCTCCCTTCGGGAAGCGTGGCGCTTTC
TCATAGCTCACGCTGTAGGTATCTCAGTTCGGTGTAGGTCGTTCGCTCCAAGCTGGGCTGTGTGCACGAA
CCCCCCGTTCAGCCCGACCGCTGCGCCTTATCCGGTAACTATCGTCTTGAGTCCAACCCGGTAAGACACG
ACTTATCGCCACTGGCAGCAGCCACTGGTAACAGGATTAGCAGAGCGAGGTATGTAGGCGGTGCTACAGA
GTTCTTGAAGTGGTGGCCTAACTACGGCTACACTAGAAGAACAGTATTTGGTATCTGCGCTCTGCTGAAG
CCAGTTACCTTCGGAAAAAGAGTTGGTAGCTCTTGATCCGGCAAACAAACCACCGCTGGTAGCGGTGGTT
TTTTTGTTTGCAAGCAGCAGATTACGCGCAGAAAAAAAGGATCTCAAGAAGATCCTTTGATCTTTTCTAC
GGGGTCTGACGCTCAGTGGAACGAAAACTCACGTTAAGGGATTTTGGTCATGAGATTATCAAAAAGGATC
TTCACCTAGATCCTTTTAAATTAAAAATGAAGTTTTAAATCAATCTAAAGTATATATGAGTAAACTTGGT
CTGACAGTTACCAATGCTTAATCAGTGAGGCACCTATCTCAGCGATCTGTCTATTTCGTTCATCCATAGT
TGCCTGACTCCCCGTCGTGTAGATAACTACGATACGGGAGGGCTTACCATCTGGCCCCAGTGCTGCAATG
ATACCGCGAGACCCACGCTCACCGGCTCCAGATTTATCAGCAATAAACCAGCCAGCCGGAAGGGCCGAGC
GCAGAAGTGGTCCTGCAACTTTATCCGCCTCCATCCAGTCTATTAATTGTTGCCGGGAAGCTAGAGTAAG
TAGTTCGCCAGTTAATAGTTTGCGCAACGTTGTTGCCATTGCTACAGGCATCGTGGTGTCACGCTCGTCG
TTTGGTATGGCTTCATTCAGCTCCGGTTCCCAACGATCAAGGCGAGTTACATGATCCCCCATGTTGTGCA
AAAAAGCGGTTAGCTCCTTCGGTCCTCCGATCGTTGTCAGAAGTAAGTTGGCCGCAGTGTTATCACTCAT
GGTTATGGCAGCACTGCATAATTCTCTTACTGTCATGCCATCCGTAAGATGCTTTTCTGTGACTGGTGAG
TACTCAACCAAGTCATTCTGAGAATAGTGTATGCGGCGACCGAGTTGCTCTTGCCCGGCGTCAATACGGG
ATAATACCGCGCCACATAGCAGAACTTTAAAAGTGCTCATCATTGGAAAACGTTCTTCGGGGCGAAAACT
CTCAAGGATCTTACCGCTGTTGAGATCCAGTTCGATGTAACCCACTCGTGCACCCAACTGATCTTCAGCA
TCTTTTACTTTCACCAGCGTTTCTGGGTGAGCAAAAACAGGAAGGCAAAATGCCGCAAAAAAGGGAATAA
GGGCGACACGGAAATGTTGAATACTCATACTCTTCCTTTTTCAATATTATTGAAGCATTTATCAGGGTTA
TTGTCTCATGAGCGGATACATATTTGAATGTATTTAGAAAAATAAACAAATAGGGGTTCCGCGCACATTT
CCCCGAAAAGTGCCACCTGACGTCGACGGATCGGGAGATCTCCCGATCCCCTATGGTGCACTCTCAGTAC
AATCTGCTCTGATGCCGCATAGTTAAG
Features (pLannotate 1.2.2; 21 found; start..end, strand, type, name):
    162..541     +  enhancer       CMV enhancer: human cytomegalovirus immediate early enhancer
    542..745     +  promoter       CMV promoter: human cytomegalovirus (CMV) immediate early promoter
    741..774     +  LTR            5' LTR (truncated) (fragment): truncated 5' long terminal repeat (LTR) from HIV-1
    790..808     +  promoter       T7 promoter: promoter for bacteriophage T7 RNA polymerase
    913..1431    +  CDS            mApple (fragment): mApple is a basic (constitutively fluorescent) red fluorescent protein published in 2008, derived from Discosoma sp.. It is reported to be a rapidly-maturing monomer with high acid sensitivity.
   1786..2040    +  CDS            mApple (fragment): photostable monomeric derivative of DsRed (Shaner et al., 2008) mammalian codon-optimized
   2073..2297    +  polyA_signal   bGH poly(A) signal: bovine growth hormone polyadenylation signal
   2301..2322    +  promoter       SV40 promoter (fragment): SV40 enhancer and early promoter
   2343..2771    +  rep_origin     f1 ori (sequence partly withheld): f1 bacteriophage origin of replication; arrow indicates direction of (+) strand synthesis
   2785..3114    +  promoter       SV40 promoter: SV40 enhancer and early promoter
   3181..3972    +  CDS            neo: KKA2_KLEPN - Also known as kan, nptII. Experimental evidence at protein level: Swiss-Prot protein existence level 1. Resistance to kanamycin, neomycin, paromomycin, ribostamycin, butirosin and gentamicin B. From Klebsiella pneumoniae.
   3996..4154    +  CDS            ble (fragment): BLE_KLEPN - Experimental evidence at protein level: Swiss-Prot protein existence level 1. Binding protein with a strong affinity to the bleomycin family of antibiotics. Binds to CL990; an antimitotic-antibiotic compound. From Klebsiella pneumoniae.
   4149..4270    +  polyA_signal   SV40 poly(A) signal: SV40 polyadenylation signal
   4343..4359    -  protein_bind   lac operator: The lac repressor binds to the lac operator to inhibit transcription in E. coli. This inhibition can be relieved by adding lactose or isopropyl-β-D-thiogalactopyranoside (IPTG). lac repressor encoded by lacI
   4367..4397    -  promoter       lac promoter: promoter for the E. coli lac operon
   4412..4433    -  protein_bind   CAP binding site: CAP binding activates transcription in the presence of cAMP. E. coli catabolite activator protein
   4446..4538    -  CDS            lacI (fragment): lac repressor; lacI; The lac repressor binds to the lac operator to inhibit transcription in E. coli. This inhibition can be relieved by adding lactose or isopropyl-β-D-thiogalactopyranoside (IPTG).
   4721..5309    -  rep_origin     ori: high-copy-number ColE1/pMB1/pBR322/pUC origin of replication
   5480..6340    -  CDS            AmpR: β-lactamase; bla; confers resistance to ampicillin, carbenicillin, and related antibiotics
   6341..6445    -  promoter       AmpR promoter: bla
   6504..7       -  misc_feature   bom (fragment) (across the origin): basis of mobility region from pBR322
