[The description below was written by a language model from this plasmid's Addgene catalogue record and pLannotate feature annotations shown in this document.]
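Description:
MaLionR is a mammalian expression plasmid built on the pcDNA3.1(-) backbone that encodes a genetically encoded red fluorescent ATP sensor. The sequenced construct is about 6.5 kb, consistent with a roughly 1.1 kb insert in a 5.4 kb backbone. It is maintained in E. coli at high copy through a ColE1/pUC-type origin and selected with ampicillin via the AmpR (β-lactamase) gene. An f1 origin is also present, and a T7 promoter lies just upstream of the insert. For mammalian cells, an SV40 early promoter drives a neomycin/kanamycin phosphotransferase gene followed by an SV40 polyadenylation signal, which allows selection of stable transfectants. Short annotated fragments such as the HIV-1 LTR, ble, lacI and bom matches appear to be backbone remnants or chance similarity rather than functional elements.

The sensor coding sequence is expressed from the human cytomegalovirus immediate early enhancer and promoter and terminated by the bovine growth hormone polyadenylation signal. The feature table annotates the insert as two separate fragments of mApple, a monomeric red fluorescent protein derived from Discosoma DsRed, with an unannotated gap of about 350 bp between them. This arrangement fits a single-fluorophore design in which a ligand-sensing domain is inserted into the fluorescent protein, so that binding alters fluorescence. However, the record does not state the identity of the intervening sequence or the sensing mechanism. The associated publication title describes the series as intensiometric indicators in red, green and blue. MaLionR is the red member, used to visualise the spatiotemporal dynamics of ATP in single living cells by changes in fluorescence intensity.
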