Addgene plasmid #113908: MaLionR
Purpose: Red ATP sensor
Depositing lab: Tetsuya Kitaguchi. Depositing organization: Tokyo Institute of Technology. Publication: RGB-color intensiometric indicators visualize spatiotemporal dynamics of ATP in single cells. Arai S, Kriszt R, Harada K, Looi LS, Matsuda S, Wongso D, Suo S, Ishiura S, Tseng YH, Raghunath M, Ito T, Tsuboi T, Kitaguchi T. Angew Chem Int Ed Engl. 2018 Jun 27. doi: 10.1002/anie.201804304. PubMed 29952110.
Backbone
  Vector backbone: pcDNA3.1(-)
  Backbone size w/o insert (bp): 5400
  Vector type: Mammalian Expression
Growth in bacteria
  Bacterial resistance: Ampicillin, 100 μg/mL
  Growth temperature: 37°C
  Growth strain: DH5alpha
  Copy number: High Copy
Gene/Insert
  Gene/Insert name: MaLionR
  Insert size (bp): 1100
Terms and licenses: Academic/Nonprofit Terms; Industry Terms: Not Available to Industry
How to cite: MaLionR was a gift from Tetsuya Kitaguchi (Addgene plasmid # 113908 ; http://n2t.net/addgene:113908 ; RRID:Addgene_113908)
