>Addgene plasmid #113908 | MaLionR | depositor partial sequence | sequence record 215087 | MaLionR sequence 1169 bps
CCACACTGGACTAGTGGATCCATGCTGGTGAGCAAGGGCGAGGAGGATAACATGGCCATCATCAAGGAGT
TCATGCGCTTCAAGGTGCACATGGAGGGCTCCGTGAACGGCCACGAGTTCGAGATCGAGGGCGAGGGCGA
GGGCCGCCCCTACGAGGCCTTTCAGACCGCTAAGCTGAAGGTGACCAAGGGTGGCCCCCTGCCCTTCGCC
TGGGACATCCTGTCCCCTCAGTTCATGTACGGCTCCAAGGCCTACATTAAGCACCCAGCCGACATCCCCG
ACTACTTCAAGCTGTCCTTCCCCGAGGGCTTCAGGTGGGAGCGCGTGATGAACTTCGAGGACGGCGGCAT
TATTCACGTTAACCAGGACTCCTCCCTGCAGGACGGCGTATTCATCTACAAGGTGAAGCTGCGCGGCACC
AACTTCCCCCCCGACGGCCCCGTAATGCAGAAGAAGACCATGGGCTGGGAGCCTTCTCGCTCTATGAAGA
CCGTGAAGGTGAACATCACCACCCCCGACGGCCCCGTGTACGACGCCGACATCGAGATGGTGAGCGTGCG
GGCCGAGAGCGGCGACCTGGGCATCCTGCCCGGCCACATCCCCACCAAGGCCCCCCTGAAGATCGGCGCC
GTGCGGCTGAAGAAGGACGGCCAGACCGAGTACGTGGCCGTGAGCGGCGGCAACGTGGAGGTGCGGCCCG
ACCAGGTGACCATCACCGCCCAGGCCGCCGAGACCGCCGAGGGCATCGACAAGGAGCGGGCCGAGGCCGC
CCGGCAGCGGGCCCAGGAGCGGCTGAACAGCCAGAGCGACGACACCGACATCCGGCGGGCCGAGCTGGCC
CTGCAGCGGGCCCTGAACCGGCTGGACGTGGCCGAGATGAAGCCTGAAGAGGTTTCCGAGCGGATGTACC
CCGAGGACGGCGCCCTGAAGAGCGAGATCAAGAAGGGGCTGAGGCTGAAGGACGGCGGCCACTACGCCGC
CGAGGTCAAGACCACCTACAAGGCCAAGAAGCCCGTGCAGCTGCCCGGCGCCTACATCGTCGACATCAAG
TTGGACATCGTGTCCCACAACGAGGACTACACCATCGTGGAACAGTGCGAACGCGCCGAGGGCCGCCACT
CCACCGGCGGCATGGACGAGCTGTACAAGTAAAAGCTTAAGTTTAAACC
